>Addgene plasmid #45424 | pBbA5k-EPL65 | addgene partial sequence | sequence record 65843 | pBbA5c-3 5'-CGTTTTATTTGATGCCTGG-3'
GTGGTGATGGTGATGATGCTTGTGAAGGGCCAGCGCGGGTGCGGCGGGCGCCGGGTGGCGTTTATGAAAC
AGCCGCTCCAGTTGCAGGTAAATGACCGGCGTAGTGAACAGGGTCAGCATCTGGCTCACCAGCAGGCCAC
CGACCACTGCGATACCCAACGGTTGACGCAGTTCGGCACCGACCCCGAAACCCAGCATCAGCGGCAGTGC
GCCGAGCAGGGCGGCAAGGGTGGTCATGATAATCGGTCGGAAGCGGGTAATGCAGGCCTCATAAATGGCC
TCCTGTGACGACAGGCCCTGCTCACGCTGCGCTTGCAGGGCAAAGTCCACGAGCAGAATGCCGTTCTTCT
TGACGATGCCGATCAGCAGCACGATGCCGATCAGGGCCATGATCGAGAAGTCCTGCCCCATCATCCATAG
CAGCAACAGCGCGCCGATACCTGCCGAGGGGAGGGTGGAGATAATGGTCAGCGGGTGCACGAAGCTTTCA
TAAAGCACACCCAGAATGATGTACACCGCCACCAGCGCGGCGAGAATCAGCCACGGCTGGTTGGCCAGCG
AACTCTGGAATGCCTGCGCCGCACCCTGAAAACTGCCGATGATCGAGGCAGGCATGCCGATCTCTTTCTT
GGCCTGATCGAGCATGCTTACCGCGTCGCCCAGTGCGACTCCGGACGCCAGGTTGAATGACAGGTTGGCA
GCCGGGAACATACCGTCGTGGCTGATCGACAGCGGGCCCATGCGCGGCGCACTGACTTTGGCCAGTGCCG
ACAGCGGCACCATTTCATTGGTCAGCGGTGAGCGCAGGTAGAAGTAAGCCAGGCTTTCGGCCTTGCCACG
CTGCTGGGCATCCAGTTC
