[The description below was written by a language model from this plasmid's Addgene catalogue record.]
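Description:
pBbA5k-EPL65 is a bacterial expression plasmid built on pBbA5k, a backbone catalogued under synthetic biology. It is maintained in Escherichia coli at low copy number under kanamycin selection. The record does not list the origin of replication or any repressor gene, and no feature table is available to confirm the backbone's individual parts. By the BglBrick naming convention, the "A5k" code would indicate a p15A origin, a lacUV5 promoter and kanamycin resistance, which fits the stated promoter, marker and copy number.

The payload is an insert of about 4.3 kb named for the locus PSPPH_1196, placed under the LacUV5 promoter, a lac promoter variant normally used for IPTG-inducible expression in E. coli. The insert carries a C-terminal His tag, which allows the product to be detected or purified, and it was introduced by ligation-independent cloning. The species field reads "Synthetic", but the record also notes that part of the plasmid derives from an ATCC genomic DNA preparation. The source organism is not named explicitly. The insert is long enough that it may span more than one gene, although the record does not break down its contents.

The associated publication concerns engineering microbial biofuel tolerance and export using efflux pumps, so this construct appears to be one member of a collection of heterologous efflux pump candidates expressed in E. coli. The listed growth strain, DH1 with the native AcrAB pump knocked out, fits that purpose, since removing the host's own major efflux system lets the contribution of the plasmid-encoded pump be assessed. The depositor cautions that this particular host strain may be needed to work with the plasmid.
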