Addgene plasmid #45424: pBbA5k-EPL65
Depositing lab: Aindrila Mukhopadhyay. Depositing organization: Lawrence Berkeley National Laboratory. Publication: Engineering microbial biofuel tolerance and export using efflux pumps. Dunlop MJ, Dossani ZY, Szmidt HL, Chu HC, Lee TS, Keasling JD, Hadi MZ, Mukhopadhyay A. Mol Syst Biol. 2011 May 10;7:487. doi: 10.1038/msb.2011.21. PubMed 21556065.
Backbone
  Vector backbone: pBbA5k
  Vector type: Synthetic Biology
Growth in bacteria
  Bacterial resistance: Kanamycin, 50 μg/mL
  Growth temperature: 37°C
  Growth strain: DH1 with AcrAB knocked out
  Copy number: Low Copy
Gene/Insert
  Gene/Insert name: PSPPH_1196
  Species: Synthetic
  Insert size (bp): 4268
  GenBank ID: YP_273463.1
  Promoter: LacUV5
  Tag / fusion protein: His (C terminal on insert)
  Cloning method: Ligation Independent Cloning
  Sequencing primers: 5′ CAA AAG ATC TTT TAA GAA GGA GAT ATA CAT ATG CGC AGA CAG ACC CTG ACC G; 3′ CAG TGG TGA TGG TGA TGA TGC TTG TGA AGG GCC AGC GCG GGT GC
Resource information
  A portion of this plasmid was derived from a plasmid made by: ATCC BAA-978D
Terms and licenses: Academic/Nonprofit Terms; Industry Terms: Not Available to Industry
Depositor comments: Please note that this plasmid may require a unique bacterial strain, so make sure to confirm that you can also obtain the appropriate growth strain. Please contact us or contact our distributors if you have any questions.
How to cite: pBbA5k-EPL65 was a gift from Aindrila Mukhopadhyay (Addgene plasmid # 45424 ; http://n2t.net/addgene:45424 ; RRID:Addgene_45424)
