LOCUS       Exported 7923 bp ds-DNA circular SYN 13-MAY-2021
DEFINITION  synthetic circular DNA
ACCESSION   .
VERSION     .
KEYWORDS    pBbA5k-EPL65
SOURCE      synthetic DNA construct
  ORGANISM  synthetic DNA construct
REFERENCE   1 (bases 1 to 7923)
  AUTHORS   Dunlop MJ, Dossani ZY, Szmidt HL, Chu HC, Lee TS, Keasling JD, Hadi
            MZ, Mukhopadhyay A
  TITLE     Engineering microbial biofuel tolerance and export using efflux
            pumps.
  JOURNAL   Mol Syst Biol. 2011 May 10;7:487. doi: 10.1038/msb.2011.21.
  PUBMED    21556065
REFERENCE   2 (bases 1 to 7923)
  AUTHORS   .
  TITLE     Direct Submission
  JOURNAL   Exported May 13, 2021 from SnapGene Server 1.1.58
            http://www.snapgene.com
FEATURES             Location/Qualifiers
     source          1..7923
                     /organism="synthetic DNA construct"
                     /mol_type="other DNA"
     CDS             4266..4283
                     /codon_start=1
                     /product="6xHis affinity tag"
                     /label=6xHis
                     /translation="HHHHHH"
     terminator      4319..4390
                     /label=rrnB T1 terminator
                     /note="transcription terminator T1 from the E. coli rrnB
                     gene"
     terminator      4406..4433
                     /label=T7Te terminator
                     /note="phage T7 early transcription terminator"
     primer_bind     complement(4461..4478)
                     /label=L4440
                     /note="L4440 vector, forward primer"
     rep_origin      complement(4595..5140)
                     /direction=LEFT
                     /label=p15A ori
                     /note="Plasmids containing the medium-copy-number p15A
                     origin of replication can be propagated in E. coli cells
                     that contain a second plasmid with the ColE1 origin. "
     primer_bind     complement(4675..4694)
                     /label=pBR322ori-F
                     /note="pBR322 origin, forward primer"
     terminator      5254..5348
                     /label=lambda t0 terminator
                     /note="transcription terminator from phage lambda"
     CDS             complement(5379..6173)
                     /codon_start=1
                     /gene="aph(3')-II (or nptII)"
                     /product="aminoglycoside phosphotransferase from Tn5"
                     /label=NeoR/KanR
                     /note="confers resistance to neomycin, kanamycin, and G418
                     (Geneticin(R))"
                     /translation="MIEQDGLHAGSPAAWVERLFGYDWAQQTIGCSDAAVFRLSAQGRP
                     VLFVKTDLSGALNELQDEAARLSWLATTGVPCAAVLDVVTEAGRDWLLLGEVPGQDLLS
                     SHLAPAEKVSIMADAMRRLHTLDPATCPFDHQAKHRIERARTRMEAGLVDQDDLDEEHQ
                     GLAPAELFARLKARMPDGEDLVVTHGDACLPNIMVENGRFSGFIDCGRLGVADRYQDIA
                     LATRDIAEELGGEWADRFLVLYGIAAPDSQRIAFYRLLDEFF"
     primer_bind     complement(5490..5509)
                     /label=Neo-F
                     /note="Neomycin resistance gene, forward primer"
     primer_bind     6100..6119
                     /label=Neo-R
                     /note="Neomycin resistance gene, reverse primer"
     CDS             complement(6358..7440)
                     /codon_start=1
                     /gene="lacI"
                     /product="lac repressor"
                     /label=lacI
                     /note="The lac repressor binds to the lac operator to
                     inhibit transcription in E. coli. This inhibition can be
                     relieved by adding lactose or
                     isopropyl-beta-D-thiogalactopyranoside (IPTG)."
                     /translation="MKPVTLYDVAEYAGVSYQTVSRVVNQASHVSAKTREKVEAAMAEL
                     NYIPNRVAQQLAGKQSLLIGVATSSLALHAPSQIVAAIKSRADQLGASVVVSMVERSGV
                     EACKAAVHNLLAQRVSGLIINYPLDDQDAIAVEAACTNVPALFLDVSDQTPINSIIFSH
                     EDGTRLGVEHLVALGHQQIALLAGPLSSVSARLRLAGWHKYLTRNQIQPIAEREGDWSA
                     MSGFQQTMQMLNEGIVPTAMLVANDQMALGAMRAITESGLRVGADISVVGYDDTEDSSC
                     YIPPLTTIKQDFRLLGQTSVDRLLQLSQGQAVKGNQLLPVSLVKRKTTLAPNTQTASPR
                     ALADSLMQLARQVSRLESGQ"
     primer_bind     7402..7421
                     /label=LacI-R
                     /note="LacI, reverse primer"
     promoter        complement(7441..7518)
                     /gene="lacI"
                     /label=lacI promoter
     primer_bind     7724..7743
                     /label=pBRrevBam
                     /note="pBR322 vectors, tet region, downstream of BamHI,
                     reverse primer"
     promoter        7829..7859
                     /label=lac UV5 promoter
                     /note="E. coli lac promoter with an ""up"" mutation"
     protein_bind    7867..7883
                     /label=lac operator
                     /bound_moiety="lac repressor encoded by lacI"
                     /note="The lac repressor binds to the lac operator to
                     inhibit transcription in E. coli. This inhibition can be
                     relieved by adding lactose or
                     isopropyl-beta-D-thiogalactopyranoside (IPTG)."
ORIGIN
        1 atgcgcagac agaccctgac cgtcaccgct gtagtcctgc tgatagcctg cgcggccatt
       61 gccggatgga aactgacacg ccccgctaca ctcccgaaaa actccgtgac tgcggtgcct
      121 gtgaaggtga tcacggtcag cattgaggac gtaccacgtt tcgtcacagg tatcggttcg
      181 gtgctgtcac tgcaaagtgt ggtgatccgt cctcaggtag atggcgtact gacgcgcgtg
      241 ctggtcaatg aaggtcaaca ggtcaaggcc ggcgagttgc tggcgacgct ggatgatcga
      301 tcgatccgcg cctcgctgga gcaggcacgc gcgcagctgg cgcagagcaa ggcgcagctt
      361 gatgtcgcgc aactggacct gaagcgctat cgccaactca ctcaggacaa tggcatttcg
      421 cgccagacat tcgatcagca gcaggcactg gtcaggcaac tcgaagccac ggcgaaaggc
      481 aacgaagcaa gcatcaacgc ctcacaggtg cagctctcct acacccagat tcgctcgccg
      541 gttacgggca gggtcggcat ccgcaatgtc gatgaaggca acttcctgcg cgtcggcgat
      601 gctaccgggc tgttttcggt gacacagatc gacccgattg cggtggaatt ctctctgcct
      661 cagcagatgt taccgaccct gcaggggctg attgccgagc gtagcgctgc gaccgtcaag
      721 gcgtatcagg gcgacggcgc agcaaatggc ctgctactgg gcgaaggcac gctttcgctg
      781 atcgacaatc aggtttcggc aaccaccggc acgatccgcg ccaaggctca attcaaaaac
      841 cccggcgaac aactctggcc tgggcagttg gtcacggtga agatccagac cggtgtcgaa
      901 ctcaactcgc tcaaagtacc gccacaagta gtgcagcgcg ggatcaatca gcacttcgtc
      961 tatcgactca ctgctgataa aaaagtggaa gtggtaccgg tcaaggtgct ttatcaggac
     1021 agcgagcaga cgttgatcag cgggccaaac gccggagatg tactggtcag cgacggccag
     1081 tcgcggctgc ggccgggggc aactgtcgaa gtggtcagcg cacccgcccc ggatgtggca
     1141 agcgcgcaag tggagcacgc acgatgagtg gccgaggctc ggtatcggcg tggtgcatcg
     1201 accacccggt ggccaccttg ttattgacct tcgcactggt actgctaggg gtcattgcct
     1261 ttccacgact gccgattgcg ccgttgccgg aagcggagtt cccgaccata caggttaccg
     1321 cgcagctgcc cggtgccagc ccggaaacca tggcgtcttc ggttgccaca ccgctggaag
     1381 tgcagttcag cgcgatcccc ggcatgaccc agatgacctc cagcagcgcg ctggggtcca
     1441 ccaacctgac gctgcaattc accctcaaca aaagcatcga cactgccgcc caggaagtcc
     1501 aggctgccat caacactgct gcgggacgcc tgccagccga catgccgagc ttgccgacct
     1561 ggcgcaaggt caacccggct gacagtccgg tgctgatcct cagtgtcagc tccagcctga
     1621 tgcccggcac ggagctgagc gatgtcaccg aaaccatcct ggcgcgccag ctcagccaga
     1681 tcgaaggcgt gggccaggtg ttcatcaccg gtcagcaaag gccagcgatt cgtgtgcagg
     1741 ccgcccccga aaaactggcc gcgctggggc tgaccctggc cgacattcgc ctggcggtgc
     1801 aacagaccag ccttaacctg gccaaaggtg ccttatacgg caaggacagc atttcgacac
     1861 tgtcgtccaa cgaccagttg ttcaagccgc aggactacgc gcaactgatc gtttcctaca
     1921 agaacggcgc ccccgtccag ctcaaggatg tggcgcgggt ggtcgcgggt tcggaaaacg
     1981 cctacgtcaa ggcctggtcc ggcgaccagc aaggcgtcaa catcgctatt tttcgtcagc
     2041 cgggcgccaa cattgtcgac accgtggacc gcattcagcg tgaactgcca aggctgcagg
     2101 aaatgctccc ggccaccgtt gaggtctcgg tactcaacga ccggacccgc accattcgtg
     2161 cctcgctgca cgaagtggaa ctgaccctga tgatcgcagt gctgctggtg gtggcggtca
     2221 tggcgctgtt tctgcgccag ctgtcggcca cgctgatcgt cagcgcggtg ctcggggtat
     2281 cgctgatcgc cagctttgcg atgatgtacc tgttcggctt cagcttgaac aacctgacat
     2341 tggtagccat cgtggtcgcg gtcgggttcg tggtggacga cgctatcgtg gtggtggaga
     2401 acatccatcg ccaccttgaa gccggacaag gcacgcgcga ggccgccata aagggcgcgg
     2461 gggaaatcgg ttttactgtg gtgtcgatca gtttctcgct ggtggcggcg ttcattccgc
     2521 tgttgttcat gggcggcgtg gtcgggcggc tgttcaagga attcgccctg accgccacgg
     2581 caaccatcct gatttcggtg atcgtctccc tgaccctggc gccaaccctt gcggcattgt
     2641 tcatgcgcgc ccccacgcac aacccgcatc agaagccggg cttcggtgaa cgtttgctgg
     2701 cttcctacga gcgaggcttg cgtaaggcgc tggcccatca gcgactgatg ctcggcgtgt
     2761 tcggcctgac cctggcgctt gcggtggtcg gctacatcct catacccaag ggcttctttc
     2821 cggttcagga cactgctttt gcactcggca ccaccgaggc cgctgccgac atttcctacc
     2881 cggacatggt ggaaaaacac ctgcaactgg caaaaatcgt cggtgcagac ccggcagtgc
     2941 tggcgttctc gcattcagtc ggtgtgtcag gcagcaacca gaccatcgcc aacggtcgct
     3001 tctggatctc gctcaagccg cgctctgaac gcgatgtgtc ggtcagtgag ttcattgacc
     3061 gcctgcgccc caaactggca aaggtccccg gcatcgttct gtatctgcgc gccgggcagg
     3121 acatcaacct gagttccggg ccgagccgca gtcagtatca gtacgtgctc aagagcaacg
     3181 acggcgaatt gctcaacacc tggacgcaac ggctgactga aaagctgcgc agcaatccgg
     3241 cgtttcgcga tatgtccaac gacttgcaac tgggcggcag cgtcacccat atcgatattg
     3301 atcgcagtgc tgccgcgcga ttcggcctga ccaccgccga cgtcgatcag gcgctgtacg
     3361 atgcgttcgg ccagcggcag atcagcgaat accagaccga agtcaaccag tacaaagtga
     3421 tcctcgaact ggatgcccag cagcgtggca aggccgaaag cctggcttac ttctacctgc
     3481 gctcaccgct gaccaatgaa atggtgccgc tgtcggcact ggccaaagtc agtgcgccgc
     3541 gcatgggccc gctgtcgatc agccacgacg gtatgttccc ggctgccaac ctgtcattca
     3601 acctggcgtc cggagtcgca ctgggcgacg cggtaagcat gctcgatcag gccaagaaag
     3661 agatcggcat gcctgcctcg atcatcggca gttttcaggg tgcggcgcag gcattccaga
     3721 gttcgctggc caaccagccg tggctgattc tcgccgcgct ggtggcggtg tacatcattc
     3781 tgggtgtgct ttatgaaagc ttcgtgcacc cgctgaccat tatctccacc ctcccctcgg
     3841 caggtatcgg cgcgctgttg ctgctatgga tgatggggca ggacttctcg atcatggccc
     3901 tgatcggcat cgtgctgctg atcggcatcg tcaagaagaa cggcattctg ctcgtggact
     3961 ttgccctgca agcgcagcgt gagcagggcc tgtcgtcaca ggaggccatt tatgaggcct
     4021 gcattacccg cttccgaccg attatcatga ccacccttgc cgccctgctc ggcgcactgc
     4081 cgctgatgct gggtttcggg gtcggtgccg aactgcgtca accgttgggt atcgcagtgg
     4141 tcggtggcct gctggtgagc cagatgctga ccctgttcac tacgccggtc atttacctgc
     4201 aactggagcg gctgtttcat aaacgccacc cggcgcccgc cgcacccgcg ctggcccttc
     4261 acaagcatca tcaccatcac cactgaggat ccaaactcga gtaaggatct ccaggcatca
     4321 aataaaacga aaggctcagt cgaaagactg ggcctttcgt tttatctgtt gtttgtcggt
     4381 gaacgctctc tactagagtc acactggctc accttcgggt gggcctttct gcgtttatac
     4441 ctagggatat attccgcttc ctcgctcact gactcgctac gctcggtcgt tcgactgcgg
     4501 cgagcggaaa tggcttacga acggggcgga gatttcctgg aagatgccag gaagatactt
     4561 aacagggaag tgagagggcc gcggcaaagc cgtttttcca taggctccgc ccccctgaca
     4621 agcatcacga aatctgacgc tcaaatcagt ggtggcgaaa cccgacagga ctataaagat
     4681 accaggcgtt tccccctggc ggctccctcg tgcgctctcc tgttcctgcc tttcggttta
     4741 ccggtgtcat tccgctgtta tggccgcgtt tgtctcattc cacgcctgac actcagttcc
     4801 gggtaggcag ttcgctccaa gctggactgt atgcacgaac cccccgttca gtccgaccgc
     4861 tgcgccttat ccggtaacta tcgtcttgag tccaacccgg aaagacatgc aaaagcacca
     4921 ctggcagcag ccactggtaa ttgatttaga ggagttagtc ttgaagtcat gcgccggtta
     4981 aggctaaact gaaaggacaa gttttggtga ctgcgctcct ccaagccagt tacctcggtt
     5041 caaagagttg gtagctcaga gaaccttcga aaaaccgccc tgcaaggcgg ttttttcgtt
     5101 ttcagagcaa gagattacgc gcagaccaaa acgatctcaa gaagatcatc ttattaatca
     5161 gataaaatat ttctagattt cagtgcaatt tatctcttca aatgtagcac ctgaagtcag
     5221 ccccatacga tataagttgt tactagtgct tggattctca ccaataaaaa acgcccggcg
     5281 gcaaccgagc gttctgaaca aatccagatg gagttctgag gtcattactg gatctatcaa
     5341 caggagtcca agcgagctct cgaaccccag agtcccgctc agaagaactc gtcaagaagg
     5401 cgatagaagg cgatgcgctg cgaatcggga gcggcgatac cgtaaagcac gaggaagcgg
     5461 tcagcccatt cgccgccaag ctcttcagca atatcacggg tagccaacgc tatgtcctga
     5521 tagcggtccg ccacacccag ccggccacag tcgatgaatc cagaaaagcg gccattttcc
     5581 accatgatat tcggcaagca ggcatcgcca tgggtcacga cgagatcctc gccgtcgggc
     5641 atgcgcgcct tgagcctggc gaacagttcg gctggcgcga gcccctgatg ctcttcgtcc
     5701 agatcatcct gatcgacaag accggcttcc atccgagtac gtgctcgctc gatgcgatgt
     5761 ttcgcttggt ggtcgaatgg gcaggtagcc ggatcaagcg tatgcagccg ccgcattgca
     5821 tcagccatga tggatacttt ctcggcagga gcaaggtgag atgacaggag atcctgcccc
     5881 ggcacttcgc ccaatagcag ccagtccctt cccgcttcag tgacaacgtc gagcacagct
     5941 gcgcaaggaa cgcccgtcgt ggccagccac gatagccgcg ctgcctcgtc ctgcagttca
     6001 ttcagggcac cggacaggtc ggtcttgaca aaaagaaccg ggcgcccctg cgctgacagc
     6061 cggaacacgg cggcatcaga gcagccgatt gtctgttgtg cccagtcata gccgaatagc
     6121 ctctccaccc aagcggccgg agaacctgcg tgcaatccat cttgttcaat catgcgaaac
     6181 gatcctcatc ctgtctcttg atcagatcat gatcccctgc gccatcagat ccttggcggc
     6241 aagaaagcca tccagtttac tttgcagggc ttcccaacct taccagaggg cgccccagct
     6301 ggcaattccg acgtcggtgc ctaatgagtg agctaactta cattaattgc gttgcgctca
     6361 ctgcccgctt tccagtcggg aaacctgtcg tgccagctgc attaatgaat cggccaacgc
     6421 gcggggagag gcggtttgcg tattgggcgc cagggtggtt tttcttttca ccagtgagac
     6481 gggcaacagc tgattgccct tcaccgcctg gccctgagag agttgcagca agcggtccac
     6541 gctggtttgc cccagcaggc gaaaatcctg tttgatggtg gttaacggcg ggatataaca
     6601 tgagctgtct tcggtatcgt cgtatcccac taccgagatg tccgcaccaa cgcgcagccc
     6661 ggactcggta atggcgcgca ttgcgcccag cgccatctga tcgttggcaa ccagcatcgc
     6721 agtgggaacg atgccctcat tcagcatttg catggtttgt tgaaaaccgg acatggcact
     6781 ccagtcgcct tcccgttccg ctatcggctg aatttgattg cgagtgagat atttatgcca
     6841 gccagccaga cgcagacgcg ccgagacaga acttaatggg cccgctaaca gcgcgatttg
     6901 ctggtgaccc aatgcgacca gatgctccac gcccagtcgc gtaccgtctt catgggagaa
     6961 aataatactg ttgatgggtg tctggtcaga gacatcaaga aataacgccg gaacattagt
     7021 gcaggcagct tccacagcaa tggcatcctg gtcatccagc ggatagttaa tgatcagccc
     7081 actgacgcgt tgcgcgagaa gattgtgcac cgccgcttta caggcttcga cgccgcttcg
     7141 ttctaccatc gacaccacca cgctggcacc cagttgatcg gcgcgagatt taatcgccgc
     7201 gacaatttgc gacggcgcgt gcagggccag actggaggtg gcaacgccaa tcagcaacga
     7261 ctgtttgccc gccagttgtt gtgccacgcg gttgggaatg taattcagct ccgccatcgc
     7321 cgcttccact ttttcccgcg ttttcgcaga aacgtggctg gcctggttca ccacgcggga
     7381 aacggtctga taagagacac cggcatactc tgcgacatcg tataacgtta ctggtttcac
     7441 attcaccacc ctgaattgac tctcttccgg gcgctatcat gccataccgc gaaaggtttt
     7501 gcgccattcg atggtgtccg ggatctcgac gctctccctt atgcgactcc tgcattagga
     7561 agcagcccag tagtaggttg aggccgttga gcaccgccgc cgcaaggaat ggtgcatgca
     7621 aggagatggc gcccaacagt cccccggcca cggggcctgc caccataccc acgccgaaac
     7681 aagcgctcat gagcccgaag tggcgagccc gatcttcccc atcggtgatg tcggcgatat
     7741 aggcgccagc aaccgcacct gtggcgccgg tgatgccggc cacgatgcgt ccggcgtaga
     7801 ggatcgagat cgtttaggca ccccaggctt tacactttat gcttccggct cgtataatgt
     7861 gtggaattgt gagcggataa caatttcaga attcaaaaga tcttttaaga aggagatata
     7921 cat
//
